Addgene plasmid #245317: AA662
Purpose: Fragmid fragment: (Promoter) CAG promoter
Depositing lab: John Doench & David Root. Depositing organization: Broad Institute.
Backbone
  Vector backbone: pUC57-Kan_v1
  Vector type: Bacterial Expression
Growth in bacteria
  Bacterial resistance: Kanamycin, 50 μg/mL
  Growth temperature: 37°C
  Growth strain: DH5alpha
  Copy number: High Copy
Gene/Insert
  Gene/Insert name: CAG
  Species: Synthetic
  Mutation: None
  Cloning method: Gene Synthesis
Terms and licenses: Academic/Nonprofit Terms; Industry Terms: Not Available to Industry
How to cite: AA662 was a gift from John Doench & David Root (Addgene plasmid # 245317 ; http://n2t.net/addgene:245317 ; RRID:Addgene_245317)
