[The description below was written by a language model from this plasmid's Addgene catalogue record and pLannotate feature annotations shown in this document.]
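Description:
AA662 is a small (about 4.3 kb) bacterial storage plasmid that carries one module of the Fragmid modular cloning toolkit: the CAG promoter. It is built on the pUC57-Kan_v1 backbone and was made by gene synthesis. Propagation in E. coli relies on the high-copy ColE1/pUC-type origin, and selection is by kanamycin through the aph(3')-Ia aminoglycoside phosphotransferase gene. The remaining annotated backbone features are leftovers of the pUC cloning region and its pBR322 ancestry: a lacZα fragment, the lac promoter, lac operator and CAP binding site, plus short fragments of lacI, rop and the bom region. The insert sits between the lacZα fragment and the lac promoter, consistent with it having been placed in the original cloning site.

The payload is the three-part synthetic CAG element, annotated in the forward orientation as the human cytomegalovirus immediate-early enhancer, followed by the chicken β-actin promoter, followed by a chimeric intron derived from chicken β-actin and rabbit β-globin sequences. Together these form a strong, broadly active promoter for mammalian cells, often chosen where sustained expression across many cell types is wanted. No coding sequence, tag, reporter or polyadenylation signal lies downstream, so the plasmid does not express anything itself in mammalian cells. Although catalogued as a bacterial expression vector, it serves as a source of a promoter fragment to be combined with other Fragmid modules into a destination vector. The record does not state the restriction sites or overhangs used for that assembly, nor any particular final construct.
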