Features (pLannotate 1.2.2; 12 found; start..end, strand, type, name):
    137..236     +  misc_feature   bom (fragment): basis of mobility region from pBR322
    242..399     -  CDS            lacZα (fragment): LacZα fragment of β-galactosidase; lacZ fragment
    448..827     +  enhancer       CMV enhancer: human cytomegalovirus immediate early enhancer
    829..1106    +  promoter       chicken β-actin promoter: No description available
   1107..2123    +  intron         chimeric intron: chimera between introns from chicken β-actin and rabbit β-globin
   2271..2287    -  protein_bind   lac operator: The lac repressor binds to the lac operator to inhibit transcription in E. coli. This inhibition can be relieved by adding lactose or isopropyl-β-D-thiogalactopyranoside (IPTG). lac repressor encoded by lacI
   2295..2325    -  promoter       lac promoter: promoter for the E. coli lac operon
   2340..2361    -  protein_bind   CAP binding site: CAP binding activates transcription in the presence of cAMP. E. coli catabolite activator protein
   2374..2466    -  CDS            lacI (fragment): lac repressor; lacI; The lac repressor binds to the lac operator to inhibit transcription in E. coli. This inhibition can be relieved by adding lactose or isopropyl-β-D-thiogalactopyranoside (IPTG).
   2649..3237    -  rep_origin     ori: high-copy-number ColE1/pMB1/pBR322/pUC origin of replication
   3415..4224    -  CDS            KanR: aminoglycoside phosphotransferase; aph(3')-Ia; confers resistance to kanamycin in bacteria or G418 (Geneticin®) in eukaryotes
   4331..35      +  CDS            rop (fragment) (across the origin): Rop protein, which maintains plasmids at low copy number; rop
>Addgene plasmid #245317 | AA662 | addgene full sequence | sequence record 490094 | Addgene NGS Result
TCGCGCGTTTCGGTGATGACGGTGAAAACCTCTGACACATGCAGCTCCCGCAGACGGTCACAGCTTGTCT
GTAAGCGGATGCCGGGAGCAGACAAGCCCGTCAGGGCGCGTCAGCGGGTGTTGGCGGGTGTCGGGGCTGG
CTTAACTATGCGGCATCAGAGCAGATTGTACTGAGAGTGCACCATATGCGGTGTGAAATACCGCACAGAT
GCGTAAGGAGAAAATACCGCATCAGGCGCCATTCGCCATTCAGGCTGCGCAACTGTTGGGAAGGGCGATC
GGTGCGGGCCTCTTCGCTATTACGCCAGCTGGCGAAAGGGGGATGTGCTGCAAGGCGATTAAGTTGGGTA
ACGCCAGGGTTTTCCCAGTCACGACGTTGTAAAACGACGGCCAGAGAATTCGAGCTCGGTACCTCGCGAA
TACATCTAGATGAAGACGTACACGCTCGACATTGATTATTGACTAGTTATTAATAGTAATCAATTACGGG
GTCATTAGTTCATAGCCCATATATGGAGTTCCGCGTTACATAACTTACGGTAAATGGCCCGCCTGGCTGA
CCGCCCAACGACCCCCGCCCATTGACGTCAATAATGACGTATGTTCCCATAGTAACGCCAATAGGGACTT
TCCATTGACGTCAATGGGTGGAGTATTTACGGTAAACTGCCCACTTGGCAGTACATCAAGTGTATCATAT
GCCAAGTACGCCCCCTATTGACGTCAATGACGGTAAATGGCCCGCCTGGCATTATGCCCAGTACATGACC
TTATGGGACTTTCCTACTTGGCAGTACATCTACGTATTAGTCATCGCTATTACCATGGTCGAGGTGAGCC
CCACGTTCTGCTTCACTCTCCCCATCTCCCCCCCCTCCCCACCCCCAATTTTGTATTTATTTATTTTTTA
ATTATTTTGTGCAGCGATGGGGGCGGGGGGGGGGGGGGGGCGCGCCCCCGGCGGGGCGGGGCGGGGCGAG
GGGCGGGGCGGGGCGAGGCGGAGAGGTGCGGCGGCAGCCAATCAGAGCGGCGCGCTCCGAAAGTTTCCTT
TTATGGCGAGGCGGCGGCGGCGGCGGCCCTATAAAAAGCGAAGCGCGCGGCGGGCGGGAGTCGCTGCGCG
CTGCCTTCGCCCCGTGCCCCGCTCCGCCGCCGCCTCGCGCCGCCCGCCCCGGCTCTGACTGACCGCGTTA
CTCCCACAGGTGAGCGGGCGGGACGGCCCTTCTCCTCCGGGCTGTAATTAGCGCTTGGTTTAATGACGGC
TTGTTTCTTTTCTGTGGCTGCGTGAAAGCCTTGAGGGGCTCCGGGAGGGCCCTTTGTGCGGGGGGAGCGG
CTCGGGGGGTGCGTGCGTGTGTGTGTGCGTGGGGAGCGCCGCGTGCGGCTCCGCGCTGCCCGGCGGCTGT
GAGCGCTGCGGGCGCGGCGCGGGGCTTTGTGCGCTCCGCAGTGTGCGCGAGGGGAGCGCGGCCGGGGGCG
GTGCCCCGCGGTGCGGGGGGGGCTGCGAGGGGAACAAAGGCTGCGTGCGGGGTGTGTGCGTGGGGGGGTG
AGCAGGGGGTGTGGGCGCGTCGGTCGGGCTGCAACCCCCCCTGCACCCCCCTCCCCGAGTTGCTGAGCAC
GGCCCGGCTTCGGGTGCGGGGCTCCGTACGGGGCGTGGCGCGGGGCTCGCCGTGCCGGGCGGGGGGTGGC
GGCAGGTGGGGGTGCCGGGCGGGGCGGGGCCGCCTCGGGCCGGGGAGGGCTCGGGGGAGGGGCGCGGCGG
CCCCCGGAGCGCCGGCGGCTGTCGAGGCGCGGCGAGCCGCAGCCATTGCCTTTTATGGTAATCGTGCGAG
AGGGCGCAGGGACTTCCTTTGTCCCAAATCTGTGCGGAGCCGAAATCTGGGAGGCGCCGCCGCACCCCCT
CTAGCGGGCGCGGGGCGAAGCGGTGCGGCGCCGGCAGGAAGGAAATGGGCGGGGAGGGCCTTCGTGCGTC
GCCGCGCCGCCGTCCCCTTCTCCCTCTCCAGCCTCGGGGCTGTCCGCGGGGGGACGGCTGCCTTCGGGGG
GGACGGGGCAGGGCGGGGTTCGGCTTCTGGCGTGTGACCGGCGGCTCTAGAGCCTCTGCTAACCATGTTC
ATGCCTTCTTCTTTTTCCTACAGCTCCTGGGCAACGTGCTGGTTATTGTGCTGTCTCATCATTTTGGCAA
AGAATTGAGGAGCGTCTTCATCGGATCCCGGGCCCGTCGACTGCAGAGGCCTGCATGCAAGCTTGGTGTA
ATCATGGTCATAGCTGTTTCCTGTGTGAAATTGTTATCCGCTCACAATTCCACACAACATACGAGCCGGA
AGCATAAAGTGTAAAGCCTGGGGTGCCTAATGAGTGAGCTAACTCACATTAATTGCGTTGCGCTCACTGC
CCGCTTTCCAGTCGGGAAACCTGTCGTGCCAGCTGCATTAATGAATCGGCCAACGCGCGGGGAGAGGCGG
TTTGCGTATTGGGCGCTGTTCCGCTTCCTCGCTCACTGACTCGCTGCGCTCGGTCGTTCGGCTGCGGCGA
GCGGTATCAGCTCACTCAAAGGCGGTAATACGGTTATCCACAGAATCAGGGGATAACGCAGGAAAGAACA
TGTGAGCAAAAGGCCAGCAAAAGGCCAGGAACCGTAAAAAGGCCGCGTTGCTGGCGTTTTTCCATAGGCT
CCGCCCCCCTGACGAGCATCACAAAAATCGACGCTCAAGTCAGAGGTGGCGAAACCCGACAGGACTATAA
AGATACCAGGCGTTTCCCCCTGGAAGCTCCCTCGTGCGCTCTCCTGTTCCGACCCTGCCGCTTACCGGAT
ACCTGTCCGCCTTTCTCCCTTCGGGAAGCGTGGCGCTTTCTCATAGCTCACGCTGTAGGTATCTCAGTTC
GGTGTAGGTCGTTCGCTCCAAGCTGGGCTGTGTGCACGAACCCCCCGTTCAGCCCGACCGCTGCGCCTTA
TCCGGTAACTATCGTCTTGAGTCCAACCCGGTAAGACACGACTTATCGCCACTGGCAGCAGCCACTGGTA
ACAGGATTAGCAGAGCGAGGTATGTAGGCGGTGCTACAGAGTTCTTGAAGTGGTGGCCTAACTACGGCTA
CACTAGAAGAACAGTATTTGGTATCTGCGCTCTGCTGAAGCCAGTTACCTTCGGAAAAAGAGTTGGTAGC
TCTTGATCCGGCAAACAAACCACCGCTGGTAGCGGTGGTTTTTTTGTTTGCAAGCAGCAGATTACGCGCA
GAAAAAAAGGATCTCAAGAAGATCCTTTGATCTTTTCTACGGGGTCTGACGCTCAGTGGAACGAAAACTC
ACGTTAAGGGATTTTGGTCATGAGATTATCAAAAAGGATCTTCACCTAGATCCTTTTAAATTAAAAATGA
AGTTTTAAATCAAGCCCAATCTGAATAATGTTACAACCAATTAACCAATTCTGATTAGAAAAACTCATCG
AGCATCAAATGAAACTGCAATTTATTCATATCAGGATTATCAATACCATATTTTTGAAAAAGCCGTTTCT
GTAATGAAGGAGAAAACTCACCGAGGCAGTTCCATAGGATGGCAAGATCCTGGTATCGGTCTGCGATTCC
GACTCGTCCAACATCAATACAACCTATTAATTTCCCCTCGTCAAAAATAAGGTTATCAAGTGAGAAATCA
CCATGAGTGACGACTGAATCCGGTGAGAATGGCAAAAGTTTATGCATTTCTTTCCAGACTTGTTCAACAG
GCCAGCCATTACGCTCGTCATCAAAATCACTCGCATCAACCAAACCGTTATTCATTCGTGATTGCGCCTG
AGCCAGACGAAATACGCGATCGCTGTTAAAAGGACAATTACAAACAGGAATCGAATGCAACCGGCGCAGG
AACACTGCCAGCGCATCAACAATATTTTCACCTGAATCAGGATATTCTTCTAATACCTGGAATGCTGTTT
TTCCGGGGATCGCAGTGGTGAGTAACCATGCATCATCAGGAGTACGGATAAAATGCTTGATGGTCGGAAG
AGGCATAAATTCCGTCAGCCAGTTTAGTCTGACCATCTCATCTGTAACATCATTGGCAACGCTACCTTTG
CCATGTTTCAGAAACAACTCTGGCGCATCGGGCTTCCCATACAAGCGATAGATTGTCGCACCTGATTGCC
CGACATTATCGCGAGCCCATTTATACCCATATAAATCAGCATCCATGTTGGAATTTAATCGCGGCCTCGA
CGTTTCCCGTTGAATATGGCTCATAACACCCCTTGTATTACTGTTTATGTAAGCAGACAGTTTTATTGTT
CATGATGATATATTTTTATCTTGTGCAATGTAACATCAGAGATTTTGAGACACGGGCCAGAGCTGCA
